Addgene plasmid #212815: pcDNA5-FRT-TO-EGFR*-CUbo-GFP
Purpose: Constitutive or doxycycline-inducible expression of EGFR*-CUbo-GFP in mammalian cells
Depositing lab: Helle Ulrich. Depositing organization: Institut fuer Molekulare Biologie (IMB Mainz). Publication: Ubiquiton-An inducible, linkage-specific polyubiquitylation tool. Renz C, Asimaki E, Meister C, Albanese V, Petriukov K, Krapoth NC, Wegmann S, Wollscheid HP, Wong RP, Fulzele A, Chen JX, Leon S, Ulrich HD. Mol Cell. 2024 Jan 18;84(2):386-400.e11. doi: 10.1016/j.molcel.2023.11.016. Epub 2023 Dec 15. PubMed 38103558.
Backbone
  Vector backbone: pcDNA5-FRT/TO
  Vector type: Mammalian Expression
  Selectable markers: Hygromycin
Growth in bacteria
  Bacterial resistance: Ampicillin, 100 μg/mL
  Growth temperature: 37°C
  Growth strain: Top10
  Copy number: High Copy
Gene/Insert
  Gene/Insert name: EGFR*
  Species: H. sapiens (human), S. cerevisiae (budding yeast)
  Entrez Gene: EGFR (a.k.a. ERBB, ERBB1, ERRP, HER1, NISBD2, NNCIS, PIG61, mENA)
  Tag / fusion protein: 8xHis (N terminal on insert); CUbo-GFP (C terminal on insert)
  Cloning method: Restriction Enzyme; 5′ cloning site unknown (unknown if destroyed)
Terms and licenses: Academic/Nonprofit Terms; Industry Terms: Not Available to Industry
Depositor comments: pHU4740; CUbo codon-optimized for mammalian cells
How to cite: pcDNA5-FRT-TO-EGFR*-CUbo-GFP was a gift from Helle Ulrich (Addgene plasmid # 212815 ; http://n2t.net/addgene:212815 ; RRID:Addgene_212815)
