[The description below was written by a language model from this plasmid's Addgene catalogue record and pLannotate feature annotations shown in this document.]
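Description:
pcDNA5-FRT-TO-EGFR*-CUbo-GFP is a mammalian expression plasmid of about 8.3 kb built on the pcDNA5-FRT/TO backbone. It is maintained in E. coli as a high-copy plasmid through a ColE1/pUC-type origin and an ampicillin resistance (β-lactamase) gene. The backbone also carries an FRT site placed directly upstream of a hygromycin resistance coding sequence followed by an SV40 poly(A) signal. No complete promoter is annotated in front of this marker. This fits the usual design of such vectors, in which FLP-mediated integration into a genomic FRT landing site activates hygromycin resistance and allows selection of isogenic stable lines.

The expression cassette is driven by the CMV enhancer and promoter, followed by short tet operator-like elements, and ends in a bGH polyadenylation signal. In cells expressing the Tet repressor, transcription is held off until doxycycline is added. In cells lacking the repressor, expression is constitutive, matching the stated purpose. The open reading frame encodes a fragment of the human EGFR precursor, designated EGFR*; the record does not explain what the asterisk denotes. According to the catalogue entry the insert has an N-terminal 8xHis tag, which is not separately annotated in the feature table. EGFR* is fused at its C terminus to CUbo-GFP. The annotation resolves this region into human FKBP12 (FKBP1A), a fragment of S. cerevisiae ubiquitin and GFP (S65T), and the CUbo portion is codon-optimised for mammalian cells.

The plasmid belongs to the Ubiquiton toolkit for inducible, linkage-specific polyubiquitylation, where EGFR*-CUbo-GFP presumably serves as a fluorescently trackable substrate. The other components of that system are not present on this construct.
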