Features (pLannotate 1.2.2; 24 found; start..end, strand, type, name):
     28..80      -  misc_feature   bom (fragment): basis of mobility region from pBR322
    235..614     +  enhancer       CMV enhancer: human cytomegalovirus immediate early enhancer
    615..818     +  promoter       CMV promoter: human cytomegalovirus (CMV) immediate early promoter
    820..839     +  promoter       PLtetO-1 promoter (fragment): modified phage lambda PL promoter with tet operator sites (Lutz and Bujard, 1997)
    841..860     +  promoter       PLtetO-1 promoter (fragment): modified phage lambda PL promoter with tet operator sites (Lutz and Bujard, 1997)
    868..901     +  promoter       TRE3GV promoter (fragment): 3rd-generation Tet-responsive promoter that can be activated by binding of Tet-On® 3G, optimized for retroviral and lentiviral vectors
    984..3022    +  CDS            EGFR (fragment): precursor of human epidermal growth factor receptor
   3048..3371    +  CDS            FKBP1A: FKB1A_HUMAN - Also known as FKBP1, FKBP12. Experimental evidence at protein level: Swiss-Prot protein existence level 1. Keeps in an inactive conformation TGFBR1, the TGF-beta type I serine/threonine kinase receptor, preventing TGF-beta receptor activation in absence of ligand. Recruits SMAD7 to ACVR1B which prevents the association of SMAD2 and SMAD3 with the activin receptor complex, thereby blocking the activin signal. May modulate the RYR1 calcium channel activity. PPIases accelerate the folding of proteins. It catalyzes the cis-trans isomerization of proline imidic peptide bonds in oligop
   3381..3504    +  CDS            ubiquitin (fragment): Saccharomyces cerevisiae ubiquitin
   3510..4220    +  CDS            GFP (S65T): GFP (S65T) is a basic (constitutively fluorescent) green fluorescent protein published in 1995, derived from Aequorea victoria.
   4274..4498    +  polyA_signal   bGH poly(A) signal: bovine growth hormone polyadenylation signal
   4502..4523    +  promoter       SV40 promoter (fragment): SV40 enhancer and early promoter
   4544..4777    +  rep_origin     f1 ori (fragment) (sequence partly withheld): f1 bacteriophage origin of replication; arrow indicates direction of (+) strand synthesis
   4782..4829    +  protein_bind   FRT: FLP-mediated recombination occurs in the 8-bp core sequence TCTAGAAA (Turan and Bode, 2011). FLP recombinase from the Saccharomyces cerevisiae 2μ plasmid
   4837..5859    +  CDS            HygR: aminoglycoside phosphotransferase from E. coli; aph(4)-Ia; confers resistance to hygromycin
   5869..5994    +  CDS            ble (fragment): BLE_KLEPN - Experimental evidence at protein level: Swiss-Prot protein existence level 1. Binding protein with a strong affinity to the bleomycin family of antibiotics. Binds to CL990; an antimitotic-antibiotic compound. From Klebsiella pneumoniae.
   5989..6110    +  polyA_signal   SV40 poly(A) signal: SV40 polyadenylation signal
   6183..6199    -  protein_bind   lac operator: The lac repressor binds to the lac operator to inhibit transcription in E. coli. This inhibition can be relieved by adding lactose or isopropyl-β-D-thiogalactopyranoside (IPTG). lac repressor encoded by lacI
   6207..6237    -  promoter       lac promoter: promoter for the E. coli lac operon
   6252..6273    -  protein_bind   CAP binding site: CAP binding activates transcription in the presence of cAMP. E. coli catabolite activator protein
   6286..6378    -  CDS            lacI (fragment): lac repressor; lacI; The lac repressor binds to the lac operator to inhibit transcription in E. coli. This inhibition can be relieved by adding lactose or isopropyl-β-D-thiogalactopyranoside (IPTG).
   6561..7149    -  rep_origin     ori: high-copy-number ColE1/pMB1/pBR322/pUC origin of replication
   7320..8180    -  CDS            AmpR: β-lactamase; bla; confers resistance to ampicillin, carbenicillin, and related antibiotics
   8181..8285    -  promoter       AmpR promoter: bla
>Addgene plasmid #212815 | pcDNA5-FRT-TO-EGFR*-CUbo-GFP | addgene full sequence | sequence record 418950 | Addgene NGS Result
GACGGATCGGGAGATCTCCCGATCCCCTATGGTGCACTCTCAGTACAATCTGCTCTGATGCCGCATAGTT
AAGCCAGTATCTGCTCCCTGCTTGTGTGTTGGAGGTCGCTGAGTAGTGCGCGAGCAAAATTTAAGCTACA
ACAAGGCAAGGCTTGACCGACAATTGCATGAAGAATCTGCTTAGGGTTAGGCGTTTTGCGCTGCTTCGCG
ATGTACGGGCCAGATATACGCGTTGACATTGATTATTGACTAGTTATTAATAGTAATCAATTACGGGGTC
ATTAGTTCATAGCCCATATATGGAGTTCCGCGTTACATAACTTACGGTAAATGGCCCGCCTGGCTGACCG
CCCAACGACCCCCGCCCATTGACGTCAATAATGACGTATGTTCCCATAGTAACGCCAATAGGGACTTTCC
ATTGACGTCAATGGGTGGAGTATTTACGGTAAACTGCCCACTTGGCAGTACATCAAGTGTATCATATGCC
AAGTACGCCCCCTATTGACGTCAATGACGGTAAATGGCCCGCCTGGCATTATGCCCAGTACATGACCTTA
TGGGACTTTCCTACTTGGCAGTACATCTACGTATTAGTCATCGCTATTACCATGGTGATGCGGTTTTGGC
AGTACATCAATGGGCGTGGATAGCGGTTTGACTCACGGGGATTTCCAAGTCTCCACCCCATTGACGTCAA
TGGGAGTTTGTTTTGGCACCAAAATCAACGGGACTTTCCAAAATGTCGTAACAACTCCGCCCCATTGACG
CAAATGGGCGGTAGGCGTGTACGGTGGGAGGTCTATATAAGCAGAGCTCTCCCTATCAGTGATAGAGATC
TCCCTATCAGTGATAGAGATCGTCGACGAGCTCGTTTAGTGAACCGTCAGATCGCCTGGAGACGCCATCC
ACGCTGTTTTGACCTCCATAGAAGACACCGGGACCGATCCAGCCTCCGGACTCTAGCGTTTAAACTTAAG
CTTATGCGACCCTCCGGGACGGCCGGGGCAGCGCTCCTGGCGCTGCTGGCTGCGCTCTGCCCGGCGAGTC
GGGCTCTGGAGGAAAAGAAAGTTTGCCAAGGCACGAGTAACAAGCTCACGCAGTTGGGCACTTTTGAAGA
TCATTTTCTCAGCCTCCAGAGGATGTTCAATAACTGTGAGGTGGTCCTTGGGAATTTGGAAATTACCTAT
GTGCAGAGGAATTATGATCTTTCCTTCTTAAAGACCATCCAGGAGGTGGCTGGTTATGTCCTCATTGCCC
TCAACACAGTGGAGCGAATTCCTTTGGAAAACCTGCAGATCATCAGAGGAAATATGTACTACGAAAATTC
CTATGCCTTAGCAGTCTTATCTAACTATGATGCAAATAAAACCGGACTGAAGGAGCTGCCCATGAGAAAT
TTACAGGAAATCCTGCATGGCGCCGTGCGGTTCAGCAACAACCCTGCCCTGTGCAACGTGGAGAGCATCC
AGTGGCGGGACATAGTCAGCAGTGACTTTCTCAGCAACATGTCGATGGACTTCCAGAACCACCTGGGCAG
CTGCCAAAAGTGTGATCCAAGCTGTCCCAATGGGAGCTGCTGGGGTGCAGGAGAGGAGAACTGCCAGAAA
CTGACCAAAATCATCTGTGCCCAGCAGTGCTCCGGGCGCTGCCGTGGCAAGTCCCCCAGTGACTGCTGCC
ACAACCAGTGTGCTGCAGGCTGCACAGGCCCCCGGGAGAGCGACTGCCTGGTCTGCCGCAAATTCCGAGA
CGAAGCCACGTGCAAGGACACCTGCCCCCCACTCATGCTCTACAACCCCACCACGTACCAGATGGATGTG
AACCCCGAGGGCAAATACAGCTTTGGTGCCACCTGCGTGAAGAAGTGTCCCCGTAATTATGTGGTGACAG
ATCACGGCTCGTGCGTCCGAGCCTGTGGGGCCGACAGCTATGAGATGGAGGAAGACGGCGTCCGCAAGTG
TAAGAAGTGCGAAGGGCCTTGCCGCAAAGTGTGTAACGGAATAGGTATTGGTGAATTTAAAGACTCACTC
TCCATAAATGCTACGAATATTAAACACTTCAAAAACTGCACCTCCATCAGTGGCGATCTCCACATCCTGC
CGGTGGCATTTAGGGGTGACTCCTTCACACATACTCCTCCTCTGGATCCACAGGAACTGGATATTCTGAA
AACCGTAAAGGAAATCACAGGGTTTTTGCTGATTCAGGCTTGGCCTGAAAACAGGACGGACCTCCATGCC
TTTGAGAACCTAGAAATCATACGCGGCAGGACCAAGCAACATGGTCAGTTTTCTCTTGCAGTCGTCAGCC
TGAACATAACATCCTTGGGATTACGCTCCCTCAAGGAGATAAGTGATGGAGATGTGATAATTTCAGGAAA
CAAAAATTTGTGCTATGCAAATACAATAAACTGGAAAAAACTGTTTGGGACCTCCGGTCAGAAAACCAAA
ATTATAAGCAACAGAGGTGAAAACAGCTGCAAGGCCACAGGCCAGGTCTGCCATGCCTTGTGCTCCCCCG
AGGGCTGCTGGGGCCCGGAGCCCAGGGACTGCGTCTCTTGCCGGAATGTCAGCCGAGGCAGGGAATGCGT
GGACAAGTGCAACCTTCTGGAGGGTGAGCCAAGGGAGTTTGTGGAGAACTCTGAGTGCATACAGTGCCAC
CCAGAGTGCCTGCCTCAGGCCATGAACATCACCTGCACAGGACGGGGACCAGACAACTGTATCCAGTGTG
CCCACTACATTGACGGCCCCCACTGCGTCAAGACCTGCCCGGCAGGAGTCATGGGAGAAAACAACACCCT
GGTCTGGAAGTACGCAGACGCCGGCCATGTGTGCCACCTGTGCCATCCAAACTGCACCTACGGATGCACT
GGGCCAGGTCTTGAAGGCTGTCCAACGAATGGGCCTAAGATCCCATCGATAGCCACTGGGATGGTGGGGG
CCCTCCTCTTGCTGCTGGTGGTGGCCCTGGGGATCGGCCTCTTCATGCGAAGGCGCCACATCGTTCGGAA
GCGCACGCTGCGTCGACTGGGTACCGAGCTCGGATCCATGGGAGTGCAGGTGGAAACCATCTCCCCAGGA
GACGGGCGCACCTTCCCCAAGCGCGGCCAGACCTGCGTGGTGCACTACACCGGGATGCTTGAAGATGGAA
AGAAATTTGATTCCTCCCGGGACAGAAACAAGCCCTTTAAGTTTATGCTAGGCAAGCAGGAGGTGATCCG
AGGCTGGGAAGAAGGGGTTGCCCAGATGAGTGTGGGTCAGAGAGCCAAACTGACTATATCTCCAGATTAT
GCCTATGGTGCCACTGGGCACCCAGGCATCATCCCACCACATGCCACTCTCGTCTTCGATGTGGAGCTTC
TAAAACTGGAAGGGTCGACCGGTATCCCTCCAGATCAACAAAGATTGATCTTTGCCGGTAAGCAGCTAGA
AGACGGTAGAACGCTGTCTGATTACAACATTCAGAAGGAGTCCACCTTACATCTTGTGCTAAGGCTAAGA
GGTGTTACTAGTAAAGGAGAAGAACTTTTCACTGGAGTTGTCCCAATTCTTGTTGAATTAGATGGTGATG
TTAATGGGCACAAATTTTCTGTCAGTGGAGAGGGTGAAGGTGATGCAACATACGGAAAACTTACCCTTAA
ATTTATTTGCACTACTGGAAAACTACCTGTTCCATGGCCAACACTGGTCACCACTTTCACTTATGGTGTT
CAATGCTTCTCGAGATACCCAGACCATATGAAACGGCATGACTTTTTCAAGAGTGCCATGCCCGAAGGTT
ATGTACAGGAAAGAACTATATTTTTCAAAGATGACGGGAACTACAAGACACGTGCTGAAGTCAAGTTTGA
AGGTGATACCCTTGTTAATAGAATCGAGTTAAAAGGTATTGATTTTAAAGAAGATGGAAACATTCTTGGA
CACAAATTGGAATACAACTATAACTCACACAATGTATACATCATGGCAGACAAACAAAAGAATGGAATCA
AAGCTAACTTCAAAATTAGACACAACATTGAAGATGGAAGCGTTCAACTAGCAGACCATTATCAACAAAA
TACTCCAATTGGCGATGGCCCTGTCCTTTTACCAGACAACCATTACCTGTCCACACAATCTGCCCTTTCG
AAAGATCCCAACGAAAAGAGAGACCACATGGTCCTTCTTGAGTTTGTAACAGCTGCTGGGATTACACATG
GCATGGATGAACTATACAAATAAGCGGCCGCTCGAGTCTAGAGGGCCCGTTTAAACCCGCTGATCAGCCT
CGACTGTGCCTTCTAGTTGCCAGCCATCTGTTGTTTGCCCCTCCCCCGTGCCTTCCTTGACCCTGGAAGG
TGCCACTCCCACTGTCCTTTCCTAATAAAATGAGGAAATTGCATCGCATTGTCTGAGTAGGTGTCATTCT
ATTCTGGGGGGTGGGGTGGGGCAGGACAGCAAGGGGGAGGATTGGGAAGACAATAGCAGGCATGCTGGGG
ATGCGGTGGGCTCTATGGCTTCTGAGGCGGAAAGAACCAGCTGGGGCTCTAGGGGGTATCCCC
[124 nt withheld, positions 4544-4667]
C
[91 nt withheld, positions 4669-4759]
AGGGTGATGGTTCACGTACCTAGAAGTTCCTATTCCGAAGTTCCTATTCTCTAGAAAGTATAGGAACTTC
CTTGGCCAAAAAGCCTGAACTCACCGCGACGTCTGTCGAGAAGTTTCTGATCGAAAAGTTCGACAGCGTC
TCCGACCTGATGCAGCTCTCGGAGGGCGAAGAATCTCGTGCTTTCAGCTTCGATGTAGGAGGGCGTGGAT
ATGTCCTGCGGGTAAATAGCTGCGCCGATGGTTTCTACAAAGATCGTTATGTTTATCGGCACTTTGCATC
GGCCGCGCTCCCGATTCCGGAAGTGCTTGACATTGGGGAATTCAGCGAGAGCCTGACCTATTGCATCTCC
CGCCGTGCACAGGGTGTCACGTTGCAAGACCTGCCTGAAACCGAACTGCCCGCTGTTCTGCAGCCGGTCG
CGGAGGCCATGGATGCGATCGCTGCGGCCGATCTTAGCCAGACGAGCGGGTTCGGCCCATTCGGACCGCA
AGGAATCGGTCAATACACTACATGGCGTGATTTCATATGCGCGATTGCTGATCCCCATGTGTATCACTGG
CAAACTGTGATGGACGACACCGTCAGTGCGTCCGTCGCGCAGGCTCTCGATGAGCTGATGCTTTGGGCCG
AGGACTGCCCCGAAGTCCGGCACCTCGTGCACGCGGATTTCGGCTCCAACAATGTCCTGACGGACAATGG
CCGCATAACAGCGGTCATTGACTGGAGCGAGGCGATGTTCGGGGATTCCCAATACGAGGTCGCCAACATC
TTCTTCTGGAGGCCGTGGTTGGCTTGTATGGAGCAGCAGACGCGCTACTTCGAGCGGAGGCATCCGGAGC
TTGCAGGATCGCCGCGGCTCCGGGCGTATATGCTCCGCATTGGTCTTGACCAACTCTATCAGAGCTTGGT
TGACGGCAATTTCGATGATGCAGCTTGGGCGCAGGGTCGATGCGACGCAATCGTCCGATCCGGAGCCGGG
ACTGTCGGGCGTACACAAATCGCCCGCAGAAGCGCGGCCGTCTGGACCGATGGCTGTGTAGAAGTACTCG
CCGATAGTGGAAACCGACGCCCCAGCACTCGTCCGAGGGCAAAGGAATAGCACGTACTACGAGATTTCGA
TTCCACCGCCGCCTTCTATGAAAGGTTGGGCTTCGGAATCGTTTTCCGGGACGCCGGCTGGATGATCCTC
CAGCGCGGGGATCTCATGCTGGAGTTCTTCGCCCACCCCAACTTGTTTATTGCAGCTTATAATGGTTACA
AATAAAGCAATAGCATCACAAATTTCACAAATAAAGCATTTTTTTCACTGCATTCTAGTTGTGGTTTGTC
CAAACTCATCAATGTATCTTATCATGTCTGTATACCGTCGACCTCTAGCTAGAGCTTGGCGTAATCATGG
TCATAGCTGTTTCCTGTGTGAAATTGTTATCCGCTCACAATTCCACACAACATACGAGCCGGAAGCATAA
AGTGTAAAGCCTGGGGTGCCTAATGAGTGAGCTAACTCACATTAATTGCGTTGCGCTCACTGCCCGCTTT
CCAGTCGGGAAACCTGTCGTGCCAGCTGCATTAATGAATCGGCCAACGCGCGGGGAGAGGCGGTTTGCGT
ATTGGGCGCTCTTCCGCTTCCTCGCTCACTGACTCGCTGCGCTCGGTCGTTCGGCTGCGGCGAGCGGTAT
CAGCTCACTCAAAGGCGGTAATACGGTTATCCACAGAATCAGGGGATAACGCAGGAAAGAACATGTGAGC
AAAAGGCCAGCAAAAGGCCAGGAACCGTAAAAAGGCCGCGTTGCTGGCGTTTTTCCATAGGCTCCGCCCC
CCTGACGAGCATCACAAAAATCGACGCTCAAGTCAGAGGTGGCGAAACCCGACAGGACTATAAAGATACC
AGGCGTTTCCCCCTGGAAGCTCCCTCGTGCGCTCTCCTGTTCCGACCCTGCCGCTTACCGGATACCTGTC
CGCCTTTCTCCCTTCGGGAAGCGTGGCGCTTTCTCATAGCTCACGCTGTAGGTATCTCAGTTCGGTGTAG
GTCGTTCGCTCCAAGCTGGGCTGTGTGCACGAACCCCCCGTTCAGCCCGACCGCTGCGCCTTATCCGGTA
ACTATCGTCTTGAGTCCAACCCGGTAAGACACGACTTATCGCCACTGGCAGCAGCCACTGGTAACAGGAT
TAGCAGAGCGAGGTATGTAGGCGGTGCTACAGAGTTCTTGAAGTGGTGGCCTAACTACGGCTACACTAGA
AGAACAGTATTTGGTATCTGCGCTCTGCTGAAGCCAGTTACCTTCGGAAAAAGAGTTGGTAGCTCTTGAT
CCGGCAAACAAACCACCGCTGGTAGCGGTGGTTTTTTTGTTTGCAAGCAGCAGATTACGCGCAGAAAAAA
AGGATCTCAAGAAGATCCTTTGATCTTTTCTACGGGGTCTGACGCTCAGTGGAACGAAAACTCACGTTAA
GGGATTTTGGTCATGAGATTATCAAAAAGGATCTTCACCTAGATCCTTTTAAATTAAAAATGAAGTTTTA
AATCAATCTAAAGTATATATGAGTAAACTTGGTCTGACAGTTACCAATGCTTAATCAGTGAGGCACCTAT
CTCAGCGATCTGTCTATTTCGTTCATCCATAGTTGCCTGACTCCCCGTCGTGTAGATAACTACGATACGG
GAGGGCTTACCATCTGGCCCCAGTGCTGCAATGATACCGCGAGACCCACGCTCACCGGCTCCAGATTTAT
CAGCAATAAACCAGCCAGCCGGAAGGGCCGAGCGCAGAAGTGGTCCTGCAACTTTATCCGCCTCCATCCA
GTCTATTAATTGTTGCCGGGAAGCTAGAGTAAGTAGTTCGCCAGTTAATAGTTTGCGCAACGTTGTTGCC
ATTGCTACAGGCATCGTGGTGTCACGCTCGTCGTTTGGTATGGCTTCATTCAGCTCCGGTTCCCAACGAT
CAAGGCGAGTTACATGATCCCCCATGTTGTGCAAAAAAGCGGTTAGCTCCTTCGGTCCTCCGATCGTTGT
CAGAAGTAAGTTGGCCGCAGTGTTATCACTCATGGTTATGGCAGCACTGCATAATTCTCTTACTGTCATG
CCATCCGTAAGATGCTTTTCTGTGACTGGTGAGTACTCAACCAAGTCATTCTGAGAATAGTGTATGCGGC
GACCGAGTTGCTCTTGCCCGGCGTCAATACGGGATAATACCGCGCCACATAGCAGAACTTTAAAAGTGCT
CATCATTGGAAAACGTTCTTCGGGGCGAAAACTCTCAAGGATCTTACCGCTGTTGAGATCCAGTTCGATG
TAACCCACTCGTGCACCCAACTGATCTTCAGCATCTTTTACTTTCACCAGCGTTTCTGGGTGAGCAAAAA
CAGGAAGGCAAAATGCCGCAAAAAAGGGAATAAGGGCGACACGGAAATGTTGAATACTCATACTCTTCCT
TTTTCAATATTATTGAAGCATTTATCAGGGTTATTGTCTCATGAGCGGATACATATTTGAATGTATTTAG
AAAAATAAACAAATAGGGGTTCCGCGCACATTTCCCCGAAAAGTGCCACCTGACGTC
